Addgene plasmid #249219: pLenti-hITGA3-gRNA1
Purpose: ITGA3 CRISPR KO
Depositing lab: Weihong Tan. Depositing organization: Hangzhou Institute of Medicine, Chinese Academy of Sciences. Publication: SPARK-seq: A high-throughput platform for aptamer discovery and kinetic profiling. Luo G, Song J, Fu Y, Jiang Y, Gao Y, Zhong Z, Li L, Wei Y, Jia HR, Guo L, Fu T, Wu Q, Tan W. Science. 2026 Jan;391(6780):eadv6127. doi: 10.1126/science.adv6127. Epub 2026 Jan 1. PubMed 41477891.
Backbone
  Vector backbone: pLenti-sgRNA
  Backbone manufacturer: Eric Lander and David Sabatini, Addgene plasmid #71409
  Vector type: Lentiviral, CRISPR
Growth in bacteria
  Bacterial resistance: Ampicillin, 100 μg/mL
  Growth temperature: 37°C
  Growth strain: NEB Stable
  Copy number: High Copy
Gene/Insert
  Gene/Insert name: ITGA3
  gRNA/shRNA sequence: TTCTACCCAGACCTTCTAG
  Species: H. sapiens (human)
  Entrez Gene: ITGA3 (a.k.a. CD49C, FRP-2, GAP-B3, GAPB3, ILNEB, JEB7, MSK18, VCA-2, VL3A, VLA3a)
  Promoter: U6
  Cloning method: Restriction Enzyme; 5′ cloning site Unknown (unknown if destroyed)
Terms and licenses: Academic/Nonprofit Terms; Industry Terms: Not Available to Industry
How to cite: pLenti-hITGA3-gRNA1 was a gift from Weihong Tan (Addgene plasmid # 249219 ; http://n2t.net/addgene:249219 ; RRID:Addgene_249219)
