[The description below was written by a language model from this plasmid's Addgene catalogue record and pLannotate feature annotations shown in this document.]
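Description:
pLenti-hITGA3-gRNA1 is a third-generation-style, self-inactivating lentiviral CRISPR plasmid built on the pLenti-sgRNA backbone and designed to knock out human ITGA3, the integrin alpha-3 subunit. It delivers only the guide RNA. No Cas9 coding sequence appears in the 7,290 nt annotated sequence, so the nuclease must be supplied separately, for example from a Cas9-expressing cell line or a second vector. In bacteria the plasmid is maintained through a high-copy ColE1/pUC-type origin with ampicillin selection via β-lactamase. The backbone also carries an f1 origin, an SV40 origin and poly(A) signal, and remnants of a lac/lacZα cloning region flanked by T7 and T3 promoters.

The viral genome is transcribed in packaging cells from an RSV promoter fused to a truncated HIV-1 5' LTR, which makes production Tat-independent. It contains the Ψ packaging signal with a partial gag sequence, the RRE for Rev-dependent nuclear export, a cPPT/CTS element, and a ΔU3 3' LTR that inactivates LTR promoter activity after integration. Within this frame, a human U6 RNA polymerase III promoter drives the ITGA3-targeting spacer, which sits in the short interval between the promoter and the Streptococcus pyogenes Cas9 gRNA scaffold. Downstream, an EF-1α core promoter expresses puromycin N-acetyltransferase, with a WPRE to enhance transcript stability and expression, so transduced cells can be selected with puromycin.

The recorded purpose is CRISPR knockout of ITGA3. The name suggests it is one of a set of guides against this gene, although the record does not describe any others. The restriction sites used to clone the guide are not recorded.
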