Features (pLannotate 1.2.2; 27 found; start..end, strand, type, name):
      5..231     +  promoter       RSV promoter: Rous sarcoma virus enhancer/promoter
    232..412     +  LTR            5' LTR (truncated): truncated 5' long terminal repeat (LTR) from HIV-1
    459..584     +  misc_feature   HIV-1 Ψ: packaging signal of human immunodeficiency virus type 1
    568..931     +  CDS            HIV-1 gag (fragment): gag protein from human immunodeficiency virus 1; gag
   1077..1310    +  misc_feature   RRE: The Rev response element (RRE) of HIV-1 allows for Rev-dependent mRNA export from the nucleus to the cytoplasm.
   1687..1713    +  CDS            Rev (fragment): human immunodeficiency virus 1 (HIV-1) Rev protein; rev; enhances nuclear export of unspliced and incompletely spliced viral mRNAs
   1717..1957    +  promoter       U6 promoter: RNA polymerase III promoter for human U6 snRNA
   1986..2061    +  misc_RNA       gRNA scaffold: guide RNA scaffold for the Streptococcus pyogenes CRISPR/Cas9 system
   2109..2226    +  misc_feature   cPPT/CTS: central polypurine tract and central termination sequence of HIV-1
   2295..2506    +  promoter       EF-1α core promoter: core promoter for human elongation factor EF-1α
   2532..3131    +  CDS            PuroR (fragment): puromycin N-acetyltransferase; pac from Streptomyces; confers resistance to puromycin
   3147..3735    +  misc_feature   WPRE: woodchuck hepatitis virus posttranscriptional regulatory element
   3786..3805    +  misc_feature   cPPT/CTS (fragment): central polypurine tract and central termination sequence of HIV-1
   3807..4040    +  LTR            3' LTR (ΔU3): self-inactivating 3' long terminal repeat (LTR) from HIV-1
   4118..4239    +  polyA_signal   SV40 poly(A) signal: SV40 polyadenylation signal
   4279..4414    +  rep_origin     SV40 ori: SV40 origin of replication
   4435..4453    -  promoter       T7 promoter: promoter for bacteriophage T7 RNA polymerase
   4461..4616    +  CDS            lacZα (fragment): LacZα fragment of β-galactosidase; lacZ fragment
   4621..5049    +  rep_origin     f1 ori (sequence partly withheld): f1 bacteriophage origin of replication; arrow indicates direction of (+) strand synthesis
   5102..5206    +  promoter       AmpR promoter: bla
   5207..6067    +  CDS            AmpR: β-lactamase; bla; confers resistance to ampicillin, carbenicillin, and related antibiotics
   6238..6826    +  rep_origin     ori: high-copy-number ColE1/pMB1/pBR322/pUC origin of replication
   7009..7101    +  CDS            lacI (fragment): lac repressor; lacI; The lac repressor binds to the lac operator to inhibit transcription in E. coli. This inhibition can be relieved by adding lactose or isopropyl-β-D-thiogalactopyranoside (IPTG).
   7114..7135    +  protein_bind   CAP binding site: CAP binding activates transcription in the presence of cAMP. E. coli catabolite activator protein
   7150..7180    +  promoter       lac promoter: promoter for the E. coli lac operon
   7188..7204    +  protein_bind   lac operator: The lac repressor binds to the lac operator to inhibit transcription in E. coli. This inhibition can be relieved by adding lactose or isopropyl-β-D-thiogalactopyranoside (IPTG). lac repressor encoded by lacI
   7249..7267    +  promoter       T3 promoter: promoter for bacteriophage T3 RNA polymerase
>Addgene plasmid #249219 | pLenti-hITGA3-gRNA1 | addgene full sequence | sequence record 499766 | Addgene NGS Result
TTAATGTAGTCTTATGCAATACTCTTGTAGTCTTGCAACATGGTAACGATGAGTTAGCAACATGCCTTAC
AAGGAGAGAAAAAGCACCGTGCATGCCGATTGGTGGAAGTAAGGTGGTACGATCGTGCCTTATTAGGAAG
GCAACAGACGGGTCTGACATGGATTGGACGAACCACTGAATTGCCGCATTGCAGAGATATTGTATTTAAG
TGCCTAGCTCGATACATAAACGGGTCTCTCTGGTTAGACCAGATCTGAGCCTGGGAGCTCTCTGGCTAAC
TAGGGAACCCACTGCTTAAGCCTCAATAAAGCTTGCCTTGAGTGCTTCAAGTAGTGTGTGCCCGTCTGTT
GTGTGACTCTGGTAACTAGAGATCCCTCAGACCCTTTTAGTCAGTGTGGAAAATCTCTAGCAGTGGCGCC
CGAACAGGGACTTGAAAGCGAAAGGGAAACCAGAGGAGCTCTCTCGACGCAGGACTCGGCTTGCTGAAGC
GCGCACGGCAAGAGGCGAGGGGCGGCGACTGGTGAGTACGCCAAAAATTTTGACTAGCGGAGGCTAGAAG
GAGAGAGATGGGTGCGAGAGCGTCAGTATTAAGCGGGGGAGAATTAGATCGCGATGGGAAAAAATTCGGT
TAAGGCCAGGGGGAAAGAAAAAATATAAATTAAAACATATAGTATGGGCAAGCAGGGAGCTAGAACGATT
CGCAGTTAATCCTGGCCTGTTAGAAACATCAGAAGGCTGTAGACAAATACTGGGACAGCTACAACCATCC
CTTCAGACAGGATCAGAAGAACTTAGATCATTATATAATACAGTAGCAACCCTCTATTGTGTGCATCAAA
GGATAGAGATAAAAGACACCAAGGAAGCTTTAGACAAGATAGAGGAAGAGCAAAACAAAAGTAAGACCAC
CGCACAGCAAGCGGCCGCTGATCTTCAGACCTGGAGGAGGAGATATGAGGGACAATTGGAGAAGTGAATT
ATATAAATATAAAGTAGTAAAAATTGAACCATTAGGAGTAGCACCCACCAAGGCAAAGAGAAGAGTGGTG
CAGAGAGAAAAAAGAGCAGTGGGAATAGGAGCTTTGTTCCTTGGGTTCTTGGGAGCAGCAGGAAGCACTA
TGGGCGCAGCGTCAATGACGCTGACGGTACAGGCCAGACAATTATTGTCTGGTATAGTGCAGCAGCAGAA
CAATTTGCTGAGGGCTATTGAGGCGCAACAGCATCTGTTGCAACTCACAGTCTGGGGCATCAAGCAGCTC
CAGGCAAGAATCCTGGCTGTGGAAAGATACCTAAAGGATCAACAGCTCCTGGGGATTTGGGGTTGCTCTG
GAAAACTCATTTGCACCACTGCTGTGCCTTGGAATGCTAGTTGGAGTAATAAATCTCTGGAACAGATTTG
GAATCACACGACCTGGATGGAGTGGGACAGAGAAATTAACAATTACACAAGCTTAATACACTCCTTAATT
GAAGAATCGCAAAACCAGCAAGAAAAGAATGAACAAGAATTATTGGAATTAGATAAATGGGCAAGTTTGT
GGAATTGGTTTAACATAACAAATTGGCTGTGGTATATAAAATTATTCATAATGATAGTAGGAGGCTTGGT
AGGTTTAAGAATAGTTTTTGCTGTACTTTCTATAGTGAATAGAGTTAGGCAGGGATATTCACCATTATCG
TTTCAGACCCACCTCCCAACCCCGAGGGGACCCAGAGAGGGCCTATTTCCCATGATTCCTTCATATTTGC
ATATACGATACAAGGCTGTTAGAGAGATAATTAGAATTAATTTGACTGTAAACACAAAGATATTAGTACA
AAATACGTGACGTAGAAAGTAATAATTTCTTGGGTAGTTTGCAGTTTTAAAATTATGTTTTAAAATGGAC
TATCATATGCTTACCGTAACTTGAAAGTATTTCGATTTCTTGGCTTTATATATCTTGTGGAAAGGACGAA
ACACCGTTCTACCCAGACCTTCTAGGTTTTAGAGCTAGAAATAGCAAGTTAAAATAAGGCTAGTCCGTTA
TCAACTTGAAAAAGTGGCACCGAGTCGGTGCTTTTTTGAATTCTAGATCTTGAGACAAATGGCAGTATTC
ATCCACAATTTTAAAAGAAAAGGGGGGATTGGGGGGTACAGTGCAGGGGAAAGAATAGTAGACATAATAG
CAACAGACATACAAACTAAAGAATTACAAAAACAAATTACAAAAATTCAAAATTTTCGGGTTTATTACAG
GGACAGCAGAGATCCACTTTGGCGCCGGCTCGAGTGGCTCCGGTGCCCGTCAGTGGGCAGAGCGCACATC
GCCCACAGTCCCCGAGAAGTTGGGGGGAGGGGTCGGCAATTGAACCGGTGCCTAGAGAAGGTGGCGCGGG
GTAAACTGGGAAAGTGATGTCGTGTACTGGCTCCGCCTTTTTCCCGAGGGTGGGGGAGAACCGTATATAA
GTGCAGTAGTCGCCGTGAACGTTCTTTTTCGCAACGGGTTTGCCGCCAGAACACAGGTGTCGTGACGCGG
GATCCGCCACCATGACCGAGTACAAGCCCACGGTGCGCCTCGCCACCCGCGACGACGTCCCCAGGGCCGT
ACGCACCCTCGCCGCCGCGTTCGCCGACTACCCCGCCACGCGCCACACCGTCGATCCGGACCGCCACATC
GAGCGGGTCACCGAGCTGCAAGAACTCTTCCTCACGCGCGTCGGGCTCGACATCGGCAAGGTGTGGGTCG
CGGACGACGGCGCCGCGGTGGCGGTCTGGACCACGCCGGAGAGCGTCGAAGCGGGGGCGGTGTTCGCCGA
GATCGGCCCGCGCATGGCCGAGTTGAGCGGTTCCCGGCTGGCCGCGCAGCAACAGATGGAAGGCCTCCTG
GCGCCGCACCGGCCCAAGGAGCCCGCGTGGTTCCTGGCCACCGTCGGAGTCTCGCCCGACCACCAGGGCA
AGGGTCTGGGCAGCGCCGTCGTGCTCCCCGGAGTGGAGGCGGCCGAGCGCGCCGGGGTGCCCGCCTTCCT
GGAGACCTCCGCGCCCCGCAACCTCCCCTTCTACGAGCGGCTCGGCTTCACCGTCACCGCCGACGTCGAG
GTGCCCGAAGGACCGCGCACCTGGTGCATGACCCGCAAGCCCGGTGCCTGAACGCGTTAAGTCGACAATC
AACCTCTGGATTACAAAATTTGTGAAAGATTGACTGGTATTCTTAACTATGTTGCTCCTTTTACGCTATG
TGGATACGCTGCTTTAATGCCTTTGTATCATGCTATTGCTTCCCGTATGGCTTTCATTTTCTCCTCCTTG
TATAAATCCTGGTTGCTGTCTCTTTATGAGGAGTTGTGGCCCGTTGTCAGGCAACGTGGCGTGGTGTGCA
CTGTGTTTGCTGACGCAACCCCCACTGGTTGGGGCATTGCCACCACCTGTCAGCTCCTTTCCGGGACTTT
CGCTTTCCCCCTCCCTATTGCCACGGCGGAACTCATCGCCGCCTGCCTTGCCCGCTGCTGGACAGGGGCT
CGGCTGTTGGGCACTGACAATTCCGTGGTGTTGTCGGGGAAATCATCGTCCTTTCCTTGGCTGCTCGCCT
GTGTTGCCACCTGGATTCTGCGCGGGACGTCCTTCTGCTACGTCCCTTCGGCCCTCAATCCAGCGGACCT
TCCTTCCCGCGGCCTGCTGCCGGCTCTGCGGCCTCTTCCGCGTCTTCGCCTTCGCCCTCAGACGAGTCGG
ATCTCCCTTTGGGCCGCCTCCCCGCGTCGACTTTAAGACCAATGACTTACAAGGCAGCTGTAGATCTTAG
CCACTTTTTAAAAGAAAAGGGGGGACTGGAAGGGCTAATTCACTCCCAACGAAGACAAGATCTGCTTTTT
GCTTGTACTGGGTCTCTCTGGTTAGACCAGATCTGAGCCTGGGAGCTCTCTGGCTAACTAGGGAACCCAC
TGCTTAAGCCTCAATAAAGCTTGCCTTGAGTGCTTCAAGTAGTGTGTGCCCGTCTGTTGTGTGACTCTGG
TAACTAGAGATCCCTCAGACCCTTTTAGTCAGTGTGGAAAATCTCTAGCAGTACGTATAGTAGTTCATGT
CATCTTATTATTCAGTATTTATAACTTGCAAAGAAATGAATATCAGAGAGTGAGAGGAACTTGTTTATTG
CAGCTTATAATGGTTACAAATAAAGCAATAGCATCACAAATTTCACAAATAAAGCATTTTTTTCACTGCA
TTCTAGTTGTGGTTTGTCCAAACTCATCAATGTATCTTATCATGTCTGGCTCTAGCTATCCCGCCCCTAA
CTCCGCCCATCCCGCCCCTAACTCCGCCCAGTTCCGCCCATTCTCCGCCCCATGGCTGACTAATTTTTTT
TATTTATGCAGAGGCCGAGGCCGCCTCGGCCTCTGAGCTATTCCAGAAGTAGTGAGGAGGCTTTTTTGGA
GGCCTAGGGACGTACCCAATTCGCCCTATAGTGAGTCGTATTACGCGCGCTCACTGGCCGTCGTTTTACA
ACGTCGTGACTGGGAAAACCCTGGCGTTACCCAACTTAATCGCCTTGCAGCACATCCCCCTTTCGCCAGC
TGGCGTAATAGCGAAGAGGCCCGCACCGATCGCCCTTCCCAACAGTTGCGCAGCCTGAATGGCGAATGGG
[124 nt withheld, positions 4621-4744]
C
[91 nt withheld, positions 4746-4836]
A
[49 nt withheld, positions 4838-4886]
CCTTTGACGTTGGAGTCCACGTTCTTT
[37 nt withheld, positions 4914-4950]
ACCCTATCTCGGTCTATTCTTTTGATTTATAAGGGATTTTGCCGATTTCGGCCTATTGGTTAAAAAATGA
GCTGATTTAACAAAAATTTAACGCGAATTTTAACAAAATATTAACGCTTACAATTTAGGTGGCACTTTTC
GGGGAAATGTGCGCGGAACCCCTATTTGTTTATTTTTCTAAATACATTCAAATATGTATCCGCTCATGAG
ACAATAACCCTGATAAATGCTTCAATAATATTGAAAAAGGAAGAGTATGAGTATTCAACATTTCCGTGTC
GCCCTTATTCCCTTTTTTGCGGCATTTTGCCTTCCTGTTTTTGCTCACCCAGAAACGCTGGTGAAAGTAA
AAGATGCTGAAGATCAGTTGGGTGCACGAGTGGGTTACATCGAACTGGATCTCAACAGCGGTAAGATCCT
TGAGAGTTTTCGCCCCGAAGAACGTTTTCCAATGATGAGCACTTTTAAAGTTCTGCTATGTGGCGCGGTA
TTATCCCGTATTGACGCCGGGCAAGAGCAACTCGGTCGCCGCATACACTATTCTCAGAATGACTTGGTTG
AGTACTCACCAGTCACAGAAAAGCATCTTACGGATGGCATGACAGTAAGAGAATTATGCAGTGCTGCCAT
AACCATGAGTGATAACACTGCGGCCAACTTACTTCTGACAACGATCGGAGGACCGAAGGAGCTAACCGCT
TTTTTGCACAACATGGGGGATCATGTAACTCGCCTTGATCGTTGGGAACCGGAGCTGAATGAAGCCATAC
CAAACGACGAGCGTGACACCACGATGCCTGTAGCAATGGCAACAACGTTGCGCAAACTATTAACTGGCGA
ACTACTTACTCTAGCTTCCCGGCAACAATTAATAGACTGGATGGAGGCGGATAAAGTTGCAGGACCACTT
CTGCGCTCGGCCCTTCCGGCTGGCTGGTTTATTGCTGATAAATCTGGAGCCGGTGAGCGTGGGTCTCGCG
GTATCATTGCAGCACTGGGGCCAGATGGTAAGCCCTCCCGTATCGTAGTTATCTACACGACGGGGAGTCA
GGCAACTATGGATGAACGAAATAGACAGATCGCTGAGATAGGTGCCTCACTGATTAAGCATTGGTAACTG
TCAGACCAAGTTTACTCATATATACTTTAGATTGATTTAAAACTTCATTTTTAATTTAAAAGGATCTAGG
TGAAGATCCTTTTTGATAATCTCATGACCAAAATCCCTTAACGTGAGTTTTCGTTCCACTGAGCGTCAGA
CCCCGTAGAAAAGATCAAAGGATCTTCTTGAGATCCTTTTTTTCTGCGCGTAATCTGCTGCTTGCAAACA
AAAAAACCACCGCTACCAGCGGTGGTTTGTTTGCCGGATCAAGAGCTACCAACTCTTTTTCCGAAGGTAA
CTGGCTTCAGCAGAGCGCAGATACCAAATACTGTTCTTCTAGTGTAGCCGTAGTTAGGCCACCACTTCAA
GAACTCTGTAGCACCGCCTACATACCTCGCTCTGCTAATCCTGTTACCAGTGGCTGCTGCCAGTGGCGAT
AAGTCGTGTCTTACCGGGTTGGACTCAAGACGATAGTTACCGGATAAGGCGCAGCGGTCGGGCTGAACGG
GGGGTTCGTGCACACAGCCCAGCTTGGAGCGAACGACCTACACCGAACTGAGATACCTACAGCGTGAGCT
ATGAGAAAGCGCCACGCTTCCCGAAGGGAGAAAGGCGGACAGGTATCCGGTAAGCGGCAGGGTCGGAACA
GGAGAGCGCACGAGGGAGCTTCCAGGGGGAAACGCCTGGTATCTTTATAGTCCTGTCGGGTTTCGCCACC
TCTGACTTGAGCGTCGATTTTTGTGATGCTCGTCAGGGGGGCGGAGCCTATGGAAAAACGCCAGCAACGC
GGCCTTTTTACGGTTCCTGGCCTTTTGCTGGCCTTTTGCTCACATGTTCTTTCCTGCGTTATCCCCTGAT
TCTGTGGATAACCGTATTACCGCCTTTGAGTGAGCTGATACCGCTCGCCGCAGCCGAACGACCGAGCGCA
GCGAGTCAGTGAGCGAGGAAGCGGAAGAGCGCCCAATACGCAAACCGCCTCTCCCCGCGCGTTGGCCGAT
TCATTAATGCAGCTGGCACGACAGGTTTCCCGACTGGAAAGCGGGCAGTGAGCGCAACGCAATTAATGTG
AGTTAGCTCACTCATTAGGCACCCCAGGCTTTACACTTTATGCTTCCGGCTCGTATGTTGTGTGGAATTG
TGAGCGGATAACAATTTCACACAGGAAACAGCTATGACCATGATTACGCCAAGCGCGCAATTAACCCTCA
CTAAAGGGAACAAAAGCTGGAGCTGCAAGC
